>Addgene plasmid #155163 | pBICI_weak | addgene full sequence | sequence record 310535 | Addgene NGS Result
GAATTCAGTTAATACGACTCACTATAGGGGAATTGTGAGCGGATAACAATTCCCCTCTAGAAATAATGTT
GTTTAACTTTAAGAAGGAGATATCATATGGGCAGCAGCCATCACCATCACCATCACGGGTCGACCCGCTA
TGGTCATTTTGACGATGAAGCACGCGAGTACGTTATCACCACACCGCATACTCCGTACCCTTGGATCAAC
TATCTGGGTTCGGAACAGTTCTTCAGTCTTTTGTCGCACCAGGCTGGCGGCTATTCGTTTTATCGCGATG
CCAAGATGCGTAGATTGACAAGATACAGATACAACAACATACCAGCAGACGCGGGAGGCCGGTATCTTTA
TGTAAACGACGGTGGGGACGTTTGGACGCCATCGTGGCTTCCTGTTAAAGCAGACTTAGATCATTTTGAA
GCCAGACATGGTCTTGGCTACAGTACCATTACAGGTGAAAGAAATGGGGTACGGGTTGAGACCTTGTTTT
TCGTCCCAGTCGGTGAGAACGCGGAGGTCCAGAAAGTTACGGTCACTAATACCTCTGACTCGTATAAATC
CCTGACGTTGTTTTCTTTTGTCGAATTTTGTCTTTGGAACGCGCAAGACGATCAAACTAACTACCAGCGT
AATCTGAGCATAGGAGAGGTTGAAGTGGAACAAGAATCTCCGCATGGCAGTGCAATTTATCACCGTACAG
AGTACCGGGAGAGACGCGATCACTACGCGGTATTCGCCGTTAATACGCAGGCCGAGGGTTTCGATACAGA
TCGCGACACATTTGTGGGAGCCTATAACTCGCTTGGTGAAGCCGCAGTTCCCCTTAAGGGAGAAAGTGCA
AATAGCGTTGCAAGTGGATGGTATCCTATTGGCTCTCATAGCGTGGCAGTGTCTTTAGCGCCTGGAGAAT
CCAGAGAATTGGTTTATGTGCTTGGGTACGTGGAAAATCCTGATGAGGAGAAGTGGGCAGACGACGCAAA
ACAGGTCGTGAATAAAGAAAGAGCTCACGCTTTATTATCAAGATTTGCTACGTCCGAACAGACTGACGCA
GCTTTCGCCGCTTTGAAGGATTATTGGACGGATTTGTTATCGACGTATTCCGTTAGTTCCAATGACGAAA
AATTGGACCGGATGGTTAATATATGGAATCAGTACCAATGCATGGTAACCTTTAACATGAGTCGCTCGGC
GAGCTTTTTCGAGACCGGTATTGGGAGAGGGATGGGGTTTCGTGATAGCAACCAAGACCTTCTGGGCTTT
GTTCACTTAATCCCAGAGCGGGCGCGTGAGCGCATCATTGACATAGCGTCAACCCAGTTCGCGGACGGTT
CCGCTTATCACCAATACCAACCTTTAACGAAGCGCGGTAACAACGACATTGGCTCTGGGTTTAACGACGA
TCCTCTTTGGTTAATCGCGGGAACTGCCGCCTACATCAAAGAAACTGGTGACTTCTCCATATTAGATGAG
CCCGTACCTTTTGATAACGAACCGGGGTCAGAAGTTCCGTTATTTGAGCACCTGACCCGTAGTTTTGAGT
TTACCGTAACCCATCGGGGTCCCCACGGTTTGCCTCTTATTGGCCGCGCAGATTGGAACGATTGTTTGAA
TCTTAATTGCTTCAGTACAACCCCGGGCGAGTCATTTCAGACAACGGAGAACCAAGCCGGTGGCGTAGCG
GAGTCAACGTTCATAGCCGCGCAATTCGTTTTATATGGGGAGCAGTATGCCGAGTTGGCAGCGCGGCGCG
GGTTGGCCGACGTAGCCGATAGAGCAAGAGGGCATGTGGCTGAAATGAGAGACGCACTTCTGACCGACGG
GTGGGACGGCAGCTGGTTCTTGAGAGCTTATGACTATTATGGAAACCCTATCGGCACCGACGCACATGAC
GAAGGGAAGATTTGGATCGAACCGCAAGGGTTCGCGGTGATGGCTGGAGTCGGTGTAGGCGAAGGGCCTC
AAGATACGGACGCTCCCGCTATTAAGGCGCTTGATTCTGTGAACGAAATGTTGGCAACCGATCACGGTAT
GGTCCTTCAATACCCAGCATACACTACATACCAAGTACACATGGGTGAAGTATCCACTTATCCACCCGGG
TATAAAGAGAATGGAGGTATATTTTGCCACAATAATCCTTGGGTTATCATAGCGGAAACTGTCGTCGGAA
GAGGCGGACGGGCATTTGATTACTACAAGAGAATTACTCCCGCGTATCGCGAGGACATAAGCGACGTTCA
CCGTCTTGAACCCTATGTCTATGCACAAATGATAGCAGGGAAGGAGGCGGTCCGTCACGGTGAAGCAAAG
AACAGCTGGCTTACCGGGACTGCGGCTTGGAACTTTGTGACCGTGTCACAGTACCTTCTTGGGGTTCGCC
CAGAGTACGACGGCTTGGTGGTAGACCCGCAGATCGGACCTGACGTACCTAGCTTTACGGTTACGCGTGT
CGCCCGTGGAGCCACTTACGAGATAACAGTCACTAACAGTGGGACCGACGGATCACGCGGTCGCCTTGTC
GTTGATGGAACACCTGTAGAAGGCAACTTGGTTCCTTATGCCCCCGCAGGGTCAACAGTTCGTGTCGATG
TGACATTGTAGTGTACATCACACAGGACACCCCCATGGCAAGCTGGAGCCACCCGCAGTTCGAAAAGGGT
ACC
[1512 nt withheld, positions 2664-4175]
TAAAAGCTTCAAAAAACCCCTCAAGACCCGTTTAGAGGCCCCAAGGGGTTATGCTAGGAGCTCGACTCCT
GTTGATAGATCCAGTAATGACCTCAGAACTCCATCTGGATTTGTTCAGAACGCTCGGTTGCCGCCGGGCG
TTTTTTATTGGTGAGAATGGATCCCCCGTAGAAAAGATCAAAGGATCTTCTTGAGATCCTTTTTTTCTGC
GCGTAATCTGCTGCTTGCAAACAAAAAAACCACCGCTACCAGCGGTGGTTTGTTTGCCGGATCAAGAGCT
ACCAACTCTTTTTCCGAAGGTAACTGGCTTCAGCAGAGCGCAGATACCAAATACTGTTCTTCTAGTGTAG
CCGTAGTTAGGCCACCACTTCAAGAACTCTGTAGCACCGCCTACATACCTCGCTCTGCTAATCCTGTTAC
CAGTGGCTGCTGCCAGTGGCGATAAGTCGTGTCTTACCGGGTTGGACTCAAGACGATAGTTACCGGATAA
GGCGCAGCGGTCGGGCTGAACGGGGGGTTCGTGCACACAGCCCAGCTTGGAGCGAACGACCTACACCGAA
CTGAGATACCTACAGCGTGAGCTATGAGAAAGCGCCACGCTTCCCGAAGGGAGAAAGGCGGACAGGTATC
CGGTAAGCGGCAGGGTCGGAACAGGAGAGCGCACGAGGGAGCTTCCAGGGGGAAACGCCTGGTATCTTTA
TAGTCCTGTCGGGTTTCGCCACCTCTGACTTGAGCGTCGATTTTTGTGATGCTCGTCAGGGGGGCGGAGC
CTATGGAAAAACGCCAGCAACGCGGCCTTTTTACGGTTCCTGGCCTTTTGCTGGCCTTTTGCTCACACTC
GAGTAAAAAAAATCCTTAGCTTTCGCTAAGGATCTGCAGTTACCAATGCTTAATCAGTGAGGCACCTATC
TCAGCGATCTGTCTATTTCGTTCATCCATAGTTGCCTGACTCCCCGTCGTGTAGATAACTACGATACGGG
AGGGCTTACCATCTGGCCCCAGTGCTGCAATGATACCGCGAGACCCACGCTCACCGGCTCCAGATTTATC
AGCAATAAACCAGCCAGCCGGAAGGGCCGAGCGCAGAAGTGGTCCTGCAACTTTATCCGCCTCCATCCAG
TCTATTAATTGTTGCCGGGAAGCTAGAGTAAGTAGTTCGCCAGTTAATAGTTTGCGCAACGTTGTTGCCA
TTGCTACAGGCATCGTGGTGTCACGCTCGTCGTTTGGTATGGCTTCATTCAGCTCCGGTTCCCAACGATC
AAGGCGAGTTACATGATCCCCCATGTTGTGCAAAAAAGCGGTTAGCTCCTTCGGTCCTCCGATCGTTGTC
AGAAGTAAGTTGGCCGCAGTGTTATCACTCATGGTTATGGCAGCACTGCATAATTCTCTTACTGTCATGC
CATCCGTAAGATGCTTTTCTGTGACTGGTGAGTACTCAACCAAGTCATTCTGAGAATAGTGTATGCGGCG
ACCGAGTTGCTCTTGCCCGGCGTCAATACGGGATAATACCGCGCCACATAGCAGAACTTTAAAAGTGCTC
ATCATTGGAAAACGTTCTTCGGGGCGAAAACTCTCAAGGATCTTACCGCTGTTGAGATCCAGTTCGATGT
AACCCACTCGTGCACCCAACTGATCTTCAGCATCTTTTACTTTCACCAGCGTTTCTGGGTGAGCAAAAAC
AGGAAGGCAAAATGCCGCAAAAAAGGGAATAAGGGCGACACGGAAATGTTGAATACTCATGCTTAATTTC
TCCTCTTTAATAGATCTTCACTGCCCGCTTTCCAGTCGGGAAACCTGTCGTGCCAGCTGCATTAATGAAT
CGGCCAACGCGCGGGGAGAGGCGGTTTGCGTATTGGGCGCCAGGGTGGTTTTTCTTTTCACCAGTGAGAC
GGGCAACAGCTGATTGCCCTTCACCGCCTGGCCCTGAGAGAGTTGCAGCAAGCGGTCCACGCTGGTTTGC
CCCAGCAGGCGAAAATCCTGTTTGATGGTGGTTAACGGCGGGATATAACATGAGCTGTCCTCGGTATCGT
CGTATCCCACTACCGAGATATCCGCACCAACGCGCAGCCCGGACTCGGTAATGGCGCGCATTGCGCCCAG
CGCCATCTGATCGTTGGCAACCAGCATCGCAGTGGGAACGATGCCCTCATTCAGCATTTGCATGGTTTGT
TGAAAACCGGACATGGCACTCCAGTCGCCTTCCCGTTCCGCTATCGGCTGAATTTGATTGCGAGTGAGAT
ATTTATGCCAGCCAGCCAGACGCAGACGCGCCGAGACAGAACTTAATGGGCCCGCTAACAGCGCGATTTG
CTGGTGACCCAATGCGACCAGATGCTCCACGCCCAGTCGCGTACCGTCCTCATGGGAGAAAATAATACTG
TTGATGGGTGTCTGGTCAGAGACATCAAGAAATAACGCCGGAACATTAGTGCAGGCAGCTTCCACAGCAA
TGGCATCCTGGTCATCCAGCGGATAGTTAATGATCAGCCCACTGACGCGTTGCGCGAGAAGATTGTGCAC
CGCCGCTTTACAGGCTTCGACGCCGCTTCGTTCTACCATCGACACCACCACGCTGGCACCCAGTTGATCG
GCGCGAGATTTAATCGCCGCGACAATTTGCGACGGCGCGTGCAGGGCCAGACTGGAGGTGGCAACGCCAA
TCAGCAACGACTGTTTGCCCGCCAGTTGTTGTGCCACGCGGTTGGGAATGTAATTCAGCTCCGCCATCGC
CGCTTCCACTTTTTCCCGCGTTTTCGCAGAAACGTGGCTGGCCTGGTTCACCACGCGGGAAACGGTCTGA
TAAGAGACACCGGCATACTCTGCGACATCGTATAACGTTACTGGTTTCACATTCACCACCCTGAATTGAC
TCTCTTCCGGGCGCTATCATGCCATACCGCGAAAGGTTTTGCACCATTCGATGGTGTC
Features (pLannotate 1.2.2; 14 found; start..end, strand, type, name):
     10..28      +  promoter       T7 promoter: promoter for bacteriophage T7 RNA polymerase
     29..53      +  protein_bind   lac operator: The lac repressor binds to the lac operator to inhibit transcription in E. coli. This inhibition can be relieved by adding lactose or isopropyl-β-D-thiogalactopyranoside (IPTG). lac repressor encoded by lacI
     69..89      +  RBS            RBS: efficient ribosome binding site from bacteriophage T7 gene 10 (Olins and Rangwala, 1989)
    109..126     +  CDS            7xHis (fragment): 6xHis affinity tag
    136..2592    +  CDS            cbpA: CBPA_THENN - Experimental evidence at protein level: Swiss-Prot protein existence level 1. Catalyzes the phosphorolysis of cellobiose, yielding glucose 1-phosphate and glucose. Is inactive against cellotriose and the disaccharides lactose, chitobiose and xylobiose. May be the primary enzyme for processing cellobiose in T.neapolitana. From Thermotoga neapolitana (strain ATCC 49049 / DSM 4359 / NBRC 107923 / NS-E).
   2634..2657    +  CDS            Strep-Tag II: peptide that binds Strep-Tactin®, an engineered form of streptavidin
   2664..4175    +  CDS            sucP (sequence withheld): SUCP_BIFAA - Also known as spl From Bifidobacterium adolescentis (strain ATCC 15703 / DSM 20083 / NCTC 11814 / E194a).
   4185..4232    -  terminator     T7 terminator: transcription terminator for bacteriophage T7 RNA polymerase
   4239..4333    +  terminator     lambda t0 terminator: transcription terminator from phage lambda
   4366..4954    +  rep_origin     ori: high-copy-number ColE1/pMB1/pBR322/pUC origin of replication
   5019..5048    -  terminator     bacterial terminator (fragment): putative bacterial transcription terminator
   5055..5915    -  CDS            AmpR: β-lactamase; bla; confers resistance to ampicillin, carbenicillin, and related antibiotics
   5943..7025    -  CDS            lacI: lac repressor; lacI; The lac repressor binds to the lac operator to inhibit transcription in E. coli. This inhibition can be relieved by adding lactose or isopropyl-β-D-thiogalactopyranoside (IPTG).
   7026..7103    -  promoter       lacIq promoter: lacI (mutant); In the lacIq allele, a single base change in the promoter boosts expression of the lacI gene about 10-fold.
