[The description below was written by a language model from this plasmid's Addgene catalogue record and pLannotate feature annotations shown in this document.]
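Description:
pBICI_weak is a self-assembled, high-copy bacterial expression plasmid of about 7.1 kb, built for tunable co-expression of two phosphorylases in E. coli. It replicates from a ColE1/pUC-type origin and is selected with ampicillin through the AmpR β-lactamase gene. It also carries its own lacI repressor gene driven by the lacIq promoter, which raises repressor levels. The record indicates propagation in a cloning strain and expression in BL21(DE3), consistent with its dependence on T7 RNA polymerase.

The payload is a bicistronic operon. A single T7 promoter with an adjacent lac operator provides IPTG-inducible transcription. Downstream, a strong phage T7 gene 10 ribosome binding site drives translation of the first cistron, an N-terminally His-tagged cellobiose phosphorylase from Cellulomonas uda (CuCBP). The automated annotation labels this ORF by homology to a Thermotoga cellobiose phosphorylase, but the catalogue entry identifies it as the C. uda enzyme. The second cistron encodes sucrose phosphorylase from Bifidobacterium adolescentis (BaSP) with an N-terminal Strep-Tag II. According to the stated purpose, its translation is governed by a weak RBS. That element is not annotated in the feature table and presumably lies in the short intergenic region between the two genes. A T7 terminator feature (annotated on the reverse strand) and a lambda t0 terminator follow the operon.

Because both genes share one transcript, the RBS strength in front of BaSP sets the ratio of the two enzymes, and the name suggests this is the low-BaSP member of a set of variants. The associated work uses such plasmids to balance the two activities in whole-cell catalysts for cellobiose production. In that scheme, sucrose phosphorylase generates glucose 1-phosphate from sucrose and phosphate, and cellobiose phosphorylase couples it to glucose. The distinct tags allow each enzyme to be detected or purified separately.
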