Addgene plasmid #155163: pBICI_weak
Purpose: BaSP and CuCBP co-expression: weak RBS controls BaSP expression
Depositing lab: Bernd Nidetzky. Depositing organization: Austrian Centre of Industrial Biotechnology. Publication: Plasmid Design for Tunable Two-Enzyme Co-Expression Promotes Whole-Cell Production of Cellobiose. Schwaiger KN, Voit A, Dobiasova H, Luley C, Wiltschi B, Nidetzky B. Biotechnol J. 2020 Jul 15:e2000063. doi: 10.1002/biot.202000063. PubMed 32668097.
Backbone
  Vector backbone: self assembled
  Backbone size w/o insert (bp): 3060
  Total vector size (bp): 7103
  Vector type: Bacterial Expression, Synthetic Biology
Growth in bacteria
  Bacterial resistance: Ampicillin, 100 μg/mL
  Growth temperature: 37°C
  Growth strain: DH5alpha
  Growth instructions: Use E. coli BL21(DE3) for expression and grow at room temperature.
  Copy number: High Copy
Gene/Insert 1
  Gene/Insert name: Sucrose Phosphorylase from Bifidobacterium adolescentis (alt name: BaSP)
  Species: Bifidobacterium adolescentis
  Insert size (bp): 1515
  GenBank ID: AF543301.1
  Entrez Gene: BAD_RS00415 (a.k.a. BAD_RS00415, BAD_0078)
  Tag / fusion protein: Strep - Tag II (N terminal on backbone)
Gene/Insert 2
  Gene/Insert name: Cellobiose phosphorylase from Cellulomonas uda (alt name: CuCBP)
  Species: Cellulomonas uda
  Insert size (bp): 2466
  GenBank ID: AAQ20920.1
  Tag / fusion protein: His Tag (N terminal on backbone)
Terms and licenses: Academic/Nonprofit Terms; Industry Terms: Not Available to Industry
How to cite: pBICI_weak was a gift from Bernd Nidetzky (Addgene plasmid # 155163 ; http://n2t.net/addgene:155163 ; RRID:Addgene_155163)
